Addgene plasmid #223915: HCT33_rAAV-eHGT_1159m-minBglobin-SYFP2-WPRE3-BGHpA
Purpose: Direct-expressing SYFP2 AAV virus
Depositing lab: Tanya Daigle & Allen Institute for Brain Science. Depositing organization: Allen Institute. Publication: Enhancer AAVs for targeting spinal motor neurons and descending motor pathways in rodents and macaque. Kussick E, Johansen N, Taskin N, Chowdhury A, Quinlan MA, Fraser A, Clark AG, Wynalda B, Martinez R, Groce EL, Reding M, Liang E, Shulga L, Huang C, Casper T, Clark M, Ho W, Gao Y, van Velthoven CTJ, Sobieski C, Ferrer R, Berg MR, Curtis BC, English C, Day JC, Fortuna MG, Donadio N, Newman D, Yao S, Chakka AB, Goldy J, Torkelson A, Guzman JB, Chakrabarty R, Nguy B, Guilford N, Pham TH, Wright V, Ronellenfitch K, Naidoo R, Kenney J, Williford A, Ramakrishnan C, Drinnenberg A, Gudsnuk K, Thyagarajan B, Smith KA, Dee N, Deisseroth K, Zeng H, Yao Z, Tasic B, Levi BP, Hodge R, Bakken TE, Lein ES, Ting JT, Daigle TL. Cell Rep. 2025 Jun 24;44(6):115730. doi: 10.1016/j.celrep.2025.115730. Epub 2025 May 21. PubMed 40403722.
Backbone
  Vector backbone: rAAV-minBglobin-SYFP2-WPRE3-BGHpA
  Backbone manufacturer: Allen Institute for Brain Science
  Backbone size w/o insert (bp): 4217
  Vector type: AAV
Growth in bacteria
  Bacterial resistance: Ampicillin, 100 μg/mL
  Growth temperature: 37°C
  Growth strain: NEB Stable
  Copy number: High Copy
Gene/Insert
  Gene/Insert name: SYFP2
  Species: Synthetic
  Insert size (bp): 720
  Mutation: N/A
  Promoter: minBglobin
  Cloning method: Gibson Cloning
  Sequencing primers: 5′ GCATACTGTCATTTCCCAGG; 3′ CCAGGGTCCAAAGTCATGAAG
Terms and licenses: Academic/Nonprofit Terms; Industry Terms: Not Available to Industry
How to cite: HCT33_rAAV-eHGT_1159m-minBglobin-SYFP2-WPRE3-BGHpA was a gift from Tanya Daigle & Allen Institute for Brain Science (Addgene plasmid # 223915 ; http://n2t.net/addgene:223915 ; RRID:Addgene_223915)
