[The description below was written by a language model from this plasmid's Addgene catalogue record and pLannotate feature annotations shown in this document.]
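Description:
HCT33_rAAV-eHGT_1159m-minBglobin-SYFP2-WPRE3-BGHpA is a recombinant AAV transfer plasmid of about 4.9 kb, built on the Allen Institute rAAV-minBglobin-SYFP2-WPRE3-BGHpA backbone for producing a virus that directly expresses a yellow fluorescent reporter. It is maintained in bacteria through a high-copy ColE1/pUC-type origin and selected with ampicillin via the bla (AmpR) gene and its promoter. An f1 phage origin is also present in the backbone. The recorded growth strain is a recombination-deficient type, which is commonly chosen to keep the repeat-rich ITRs intact.

The expression cassette lies between AAV2 inverted terminal repeats, which are the cis elements needed for replication and packaging of the genome into AAV capsids. The downstream ITR is annotated in full, while the upstream one is detected only as short fragments in the automated annotation. As the name indicates, a candidate enhancer designated eHGT_1159m sits upstream of a minimal beta-globin promoter. The minimal promoter has little activity by itself, so expression depends on the enhancer, which is meant to confer cell-type selectivity. Neither element is annotated in the feature table, but the unannotated stretch ahead of the coding sequence is where they would reside; a very short "TEF1 promoter" hit there is most likely a spurious match. The cassette drives SYFP2, a rapidly maturing monomeric yellow fluorescent protein derived from Aequorea victoria. It is followed by WPRE3, a shortened woodchuck posttranscriptional element that boosts transcript stability and expression (annotated here as two WPRE fragments), and by the bovine growth hormone polyadenylation signal.

The associated publication concerns enhancer AAVs for targeting spinal motor neurons and descending motor pathways in rodents and macaque. The construct therefore serves as a reporter for labelling cells in which this enhancer is active, though the record does not state its specific target population.
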