Features (pLannotate 1.2.2; 15 found; start..end, strand, type, name):
     12..39      +  repeat_region  AAV2 ITR (fragment): inverted terminal repeat of adeno-associated virus serotype 2 inverted
     68..95      +  repeat_region  AAV2 ITR (fragment): inverted terminal repeat of adeno-associated virus serotype 2 inverted
    548..564     +  promoter       TEF1 promoter (fragment): S. cerevisiae TEF1; promoter for EF-1α
    963..1679    +  CDS            SYFP2: SYFP2 is a basic (constitutively fluorescent) yellow fluorescent protein published in 2006, derived from Aequorea victoria. It is reported to be a very rapidly-maturing monomer with moderate acid sensitivity.
   1719..1876    +  misc_feature   WPRE (fragment): woodchuck hepatitis virus posttranscriptional regulatory element
   1882..1962    +  misc_feature   WPRE (fragment): woodchuck hepatitis virus posttranscriptional regulatory element
   1979..2090    +  polyA_signal   bGH poly(A) signal: bovine growth hormone polyadenylation signal
   2208..2348    +  repeat_region  AAV2 ITR: inverted terminal repeat of adeno-associated virus serotype 2 inverted
   2353..2404    -  misc_feature   bom (fragment): basis of mobility region from pBR322
   2423..2878    +  rep_origin     f1 ori (sequence partly withheld): f1 bacteriophage origin of replication; arrow indicates direction of (+) strand synthesis
   2879..2928    -  misc_feature   bom (fragment): basis of mobility region from pBR322
   3030..3065    -  CDS            rop (fragment): Rop protein, which maintains plasmids at low copy number; rop
   3160..3264    +  promoter       AmpR promoter: bla
   3265..4125    +  CDS            AmpR: β-lactamase; bla; confers resistance to ampicillin, carbenicillin, and related antibiotics
   4296..4884    +  rep_origin     ori: high-copy-number ColE1/pMB1/pBR322/pUC origin of replication
>Addgene plasmid #223915 | HCT33_rAAV-eHGT_1159m-minBglobin-SYFP2-WPRE3-BGHpA | addgene full sequence | sequence record 447419 | Addgene NGS Result
CCTGCAGGCAGCTGCGCGCTCGCTCGCTCACTGAGGCCGCCCGGGCGTCGGGCGACCTTTGGTCGCCCGG
CCTCAGTGAGCGAGCGAGCGCGCAGAGAGGGAGTGGCCAACTCCATCACTAGGGGTTCCTGCGGCCGCAC
GCGTTGTAAGAGTAATAATCGCCGGCGCAGAGGTTGGCTTTATTGAGAAGAAATGGCAGGAGCCATCTTA
GAGCTAACCATTACAGAATCAGAGTTCTTAATCACCAGTAACAGGATCTAAGCCAGACTGATGGAAATAG
GAAAAGAATCAACTGAGAAGACATTGATGAGCTCCCAGAAAGACTAGCAGAGGTAGGGGGTGGGTATCAA
ACTAAAAAAATGGGCATGAGGCCAAACAACTGGGACACGGGCCAAGAGTACAGCCTGGGAACCAGCCAGG
GAGAGTGCTGCTGCCCTAGCTGCTCAGAACTCTGAGGTGCTGAGCTTCTTCGGGTCATTTACTTCAGCTC
CAGACTCCAAAGCTAAGCTCAGTCACGTGCCCAGGAGCTGGGGTTGAGGGGTAGCATTTGAAATTTTTTT
TTTTTTTTCTGTCTTCTGTAAAGGAAAGCAGGTGCTGCCAGGTCCTGCTTCCCATTAACAATCTTACTTT
GCCCAAACATGGGAAAGTCTTCCAAGCGCAGAAGTCACTAGAAAATGGTAGGTGCCTACTGCAGAGGCAC
CTATGGGTTTTTTGTTTGTTTTTAGACAGCGTCTCTGTGTAGCCAAGGCTATCCTGGAACTCACGGTCTT
CCTGCCCCAGCCTTCTGAGTGCTAAGATAAGAGTGTGCATGGCTGCTCCCGCCTTTCTTCATGACTTTGG
ACCCTGGAATATTTCCGCCGGCGGAGCTCGGGCTGGGCATAAAAGTCAGGGCAGAGCCATCTATTGCTTA
CATTTGCTTCTGGGATCCAGATCTTTCGAAGCTAGCGCTACCGGTCGCCACCATGGTGAGCAAGGGCGAG
GAGCTGTTCACCGGGGTGGTGCCCATCCTGGTCGAGCTGGACGGCGACGTAAACGGCCACAAGTTCAGCG
TGTCCGGCGAGGGCGAGGGCGATGCCACCTACGGCAAGCTGACCCTGAAGCTGATCTGCACCACCGGCAA
GCTGCCCGTGCCCTGGCCCACCCTCGTGACCACCCTGGGCTACGGCGTGCAGTGCTTCGCCCGCTACCCC
GACCACATGAAGCAGCACGACTTCTTCAAGTCCGCCATGCCCGAAGGCTACGTCCAGGAGCGCACCATCT
TCTTCAAGGACGACGGCAACTACAAGACCCGCGCCGAGGTGAAGTTCGAGGGCGACACCCTGGTGAACCG
CATCGAGCTGAAGGGCATCGACTTCAAGGAGGACGGCAACATCCTGGGGCACAAGCTGGAGTACAACTAC
AACAGCCACAACGTCTATATCACCGCCGACAAGCAGAAGAACGGCATCAAGGCCAACTTCAAGATCCGCC
ACAACATCGAGGACGGCGGCGTGCAGCTCGCCGACCACTACCAGCAGAACACCCCCATCGGCGACGGCCC
CGTGCTGCTGCCCGACAACCACTACCTGAGCTACCAGTCCAAGCTGAGCAAAGACCCCAACGAGAAGCGC
GATCACATGGTCCTGCTGGAGTTCGTGACCGCCGCCGGGATCACTCTCGGCATGGACGAGCTGTACAAGT
AAGTCGACGGCGCGCCGCGGCCGCGAATTCGATATCATAATCAACCTCTGGATTACAAAATTTGTGAAAG
ATTGACTGGTATTCTTAACTATGTTGCTCCTTTTACGCTATGTGGATACGCTGCTTTAATGCCTTTGTAT
CATGCTATTGCTTCCCGTATGGCTTTCATTTTCTCCTCCTTGTATAAATCCTGGTTAGTTCTTGCCACGG
CGGAACTCATCGCCGCCTGCCTTGCCCGCTGCTGGACAGGGGCTCGGCTGTTGGGCACTGACAATTCCGT
GGCTCGAGAGATCTTCGACTGTGCCTTCTAGTTGCCAGCCATCTGTTGTTTGCCCCTCCCCCGTGCCTTC
CTTGACCCTGGAAGGTGCCACTCCCACTGTCCTTTCCTAATAAAATGAGGAAATTGCATCGCATTGTCTG
AGTAGGTGTCATTCTATTCTGGGGGGTGGGGTGGGGCAGGACAGCAAGGGGGAGGATTGGGAAGACAATA
GCAGGCATGAGATCTCACGTGCGGACCGAGCGGCCGCAGGAACCCCTAGTGATGGAGTTGGCCACTCCCT
CTCTGCGCGCTCGCTCGCTCACTGAGGCCGGGCGACCAAAGGTCGCCCGACGCCCGGGCTTTGCCCGGGC
GGCCTCAGTGAGCGAGCGAGCGCGCAGCTGCCTGCAGGGGCGCCTGATGCGGTATTTTCTCCTTACGCAT
CTGTGCGGTATTTCACACCGCATA
[95 nt withheld, positions 2405-2499]
T
[46 nt withheld, positions 2501-2546]
C
[141 nt withheld, positions 2548-2688]
CCTTTGACGTTGGAGTCCACGTTCTTT
[37 nt withheld, positions 2716-2752]
ACTCTATCTCGGGCTATTCTTTTGATTTATAAGGGATTTTGCCGATTTCGGTCTATTGGTTAAAAAATGA
GCTGATTTAACAAAAATTTAACGCGAATTTTAACAAAATATTAACGTTTACAATTTTATGGTGCACTCTC
AGTACAATCTGCTCTGATGCCGCATAGTTAAGCCAGCCCCGACACCCGCCAACACCCGCTGACGCGCCCT
GACGGGCTTGTCTGCTCCCGGCATCCGCTTACAGACAAGCTGTGACCGTCTCCGGGAGCTGCATGTGTCA
GAGGTTTTCACCGTCATCACCGAAACGCGCGAGACGAAAGGGCCTCGTGATACGCCTATTTTTATAGGTT
AATGTCATGATAATAATGGTTTCTTAGACGTCAGGTGGCACTTTTCGGGGAAATGTGCGCGGAACCCCTA
TTTGTTTATTTTTCTAAATACATTCAAATATGTATCCGCTCATGAGACAATAACCCTGATAAATGCTTCA
ATAATATTGAAAAAGGAAGAGTATGAGTATTCAACATTTCCGTGTCGCCCTTATTCCCTTTTTTGCGGCA
TTTTGCCTTCCTGTTTTTGCTCACCCAGAAACGCTGGTGAAAGTAAAAGATGCTGAAGATCAGTTGGGTG
CACGAGTGGGTTACATCGAACTGGATCTCAACAGCGGTAAGATCCTTGAGAGTTTTCGCCCCGAAGAACG
TTTTCCAATGATGAGCACTTTTAAAGTTCTGCTATGTGGCGCGGTATTATCCCGTATTGACGCCGGGCAA
GAGCAACTCGGTCGCCGCATACACTATTCTCAGAATGACTTGGTTGAGTACTCACCAGTCACAGAAAAGC
ATCTTACGGATGGCATGACAGTAAGAGAATTATGCAGTGCTGCCATAACCATGAGTGATAACACTGCGGC
CAACTTACTTCTGACAACGATCGGAGGACCGAAGGAGCTAACCGCTTTTTTGCACAACATGGGGGATCAT
GTAACTCGCCTTGATCGTTGGGAACCGGAGCTGAATGAAGCCATACCAAACGACGAGCGTGACACCACGA
TGCCTGTAGCAATGGCAACAACGTTGCGCAAACTATTAACTGGCGAACTACTTACTCTAGCTTCCCGGCA
ACAATTAATAGACTGGATGGAGGCGGATAAAGTTGCAGGACCACTTCTGCGCTCGGCCCTTCCGGCTGGC
TGGTTTATTGCTGATAAATCTGGAGCCGGTGAGCGTGGGTCTCGCGGTATCATTGCAGCACTGGGGCCAG
ATGGTAAGCCCTCCCGTATCGTAGTTATCTACACGACGGGGAGTCAGGCAACTATGGATGAACGAAATAG
ACAGATCGCTGAGATAGGTGCCTCACTGATTAAGCATTGGTAACTGTCAGACCAAGTTTACTCATATATA
CTTTAGATTGATTTAAAACTTCATTTTTAATTTAAAAGGATCTAGGTGAAGATCCTTTTTGATAATCTCA
TGACCAAAATCCCTTAACGTGAGTTTTCGTTCCACTGAGCGTCAGACCCCGTAGAAAAGATCAAAGGATC
TTCTTGAGATCCTTTTTTTCTGCGCGTAATCTGCTGCTTGCAAACAAAAAAACCACCGCTACCAGCGGTG
GTTTGTTTGCCGGATCAAGAGCTACCAACTCTTTTTCCGAAGGTAACTGGCTTCAGCAGAGCGCAGATAC
CAAATACTGTTCTTCTAGTGTAGCCGTAGTTAGGCCACCACTTCAAGAACTCTGTAGCACCGCCTACATA
CCTCGCTCTGCTAATCCTGTTACCAGTGGCTGCTGCCAGTGGCGATAAGTCGTGTCTTACCGGGTTGGAC
TCAAGACGATAGTTACCGGATAAGGCGCAGCGGTCGGGCTGAACGGGGGGTTCGTGCACACAGCCCAGCT
TGGAGCGAACGACCTACACCGAACTGAGATACCTACAGCGTGAGCTATGAGAAAGCGCCACGCTTCCCGA
AGGGAGAAAGGCGGACAGGTATCCGGTAAGCGGCAGGGTCGGAACAGGAGAGCGCACGAGGGAGCTTCCA
GGGGGAAACGCCTGGTATCTTTATAGTCCTGTCGGGTTTCGCCACCTCTGACTTGAGCGTCGATTTTTGT
GATGCTCGTCAGGGGGGCGGAGCCTATGGAAAAACGCCAGCAACGCGGCCTTTTTACGGTTCCTGGCCTT
TTGCTGGCCTTTTGCTCACATGT
